Addgene plasmid #118532: pMRE-Tn5-150
Purpose: miniTn5 plasmid to deliver constitutively expressed fluorescent protein genes in bacteria
Depositing lab: Mitja Remus-Emsermann. Depositing organization: University of Canterbury. Publication: Chromatic Bacteria - A Broad Host-Range Plasmid and Chromosomal Insertion Toolbox for Fluorescent Protein Expression in Bacteria. Schlechter RO, Jun H, Bernach M, Oso S, Boyd E, Munoz-Lintz DA, Dobson RCJ, Remus DM, Remus-Emsermann MNP. Front Microbiol. 2018 Dec 12;9:3052. doi: 10.3389/fmicb.2018.03052. eCollection 2018. PubMed 30631309.
Backbone
  Vector backbone: pAG408
  Vector type: Bacterial Expression ; miniTn5 delivery vector
  Selectable markers: Chloramphenicol/ Kanamycin
Growth in bacteria
  Bacterial resistance: Ampicillin, 100 μg/mL
  Growth temperature: 37°C
  Growth strain: E. coli S17-1 lambda pir
  Copy number: High Copy
Gene/Insert
  Gene/Insert name: TagBFP2
  Species: Synthetic
  Cloning method: Gibson Cloning
Resource information
  A portion of this plasmid was derived from a plasmid made by: mTagBFP2-pBAD
Terms and licenses: Academic/Nonprofit Terms; Industry Terms: Not Available to Industry
Depositor comments: Please visit https://www.biorxiv.org/content/early/2018/09/07/402172 for bioRxiv preprint.
How to cite: pMRE-Tn5-150 was a gift from Mitja Remus-Emsermann (Addgene plasmid # 118532 ; http://n2t.net/addgene:118532 ; RRID:Addgene_118532)
