[The description below was written by a language model from this plasmid's Addgene catalogue record and pLannotate feature annotations shown in this document.]
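Description:
pMRE-Tn5-150 is a 6.6 kb miniTn5 suicide delivery plasmid built on the pAG408 backbone, designed to insert a constitutively expressed blue fluorescent protein gene into the chromosomes of diverse bacteria. It replicates from the R6K γ origin, which depends on the pi initiator protein supplied in trans, so it is maintained in a lambda pir host such as E. coli S17-1 lambda pir and cannot persist in recipients that lack pir. An incP oriT (with an adjacent traJ fragment) allows it to be mobilised by conjugation from such a donor. The backbone carries a β-lactamase gene with its own promoter for ampicillin selection during propagation.

The payload is mTagBFP2, a rapidly maturing monomeric blue fluorescent protein, recorded as derived from an mTagBFP2-pBAD plasmid and introduced by Gibson assembly. It is followed by the lambda t0 terminator. The record describes expression as constitutive, but the feature table annotates no promoter for the fluorescent protein, so its identity is not stated. Downstream lie a chloramphenicol acetyltransferase gene with a cat promoter fragment and the rrnB T1 terminator, and a kanamycin resistance gene sits upstream of the reporter on the circular map. These match the listed chloramphenicol/kanamycin selectable markers, presumably used to recover transposon insertions. A full-length Tn5 transposase gene (tnpA) is also annotated and mediates cut-and-paste transposition. The transposon end repeats are not annotated, so the exact boundaries of the mobile element cannot be read from the table. A short tnpA fragment and a residual gentamicin resistance fragment appear to be remnants of the parent vector. The plasmid belongs to a toolbox for fluorescently tagging bacteria.
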