Features (pLannotate 1.2.2; 15 found; start..end, strand, type, name):
      1..711     +  CDS            mTagBFP2: mTagBFP2 is a basic (constitutively fluorescent) blue fluorescent protein published in 2011, derived from Entacmaea quadricolor. It is reported to be a very rapidly-maturing monomer with very low acid sensitivity.
    728..822     +  terminator     lambda t0 terminator: transcription terminator from phage lambda
    837..865     +  promoter       cat promoter (fragment): promoter of the E. coli cat gene encoding chloramphenicol acetyltransferase
    866..1522    +  CDS            cat: CAT_ECOLX - Experimental evidence at protein level: Swiss-Prot protein existence level 1. This enzyme is an effector of chloramphenicol resistance in bacteria. From Escherichia coli. This protein is used as a marker in many commonly used cloning vectors, such as pACYC184.
   1590..1676    +  terminator     rrnB T1 terminator: Escherichia coli rrnB; transcription terminator T1 from the E. coli rrnB gene
   1704..1730    +  CDS            GmR (fragment): gentamycin acetyltransferase; aacC1; confers resistance to gentamycin
   1948..3375    +  CDS            tnpA: TN5P_ECOLX - Also known as tnp. Experimental evidence at protein level: Swiss-Prot protein existence level 1. Mediates transposition of transposon Tn5 by a 'cut and paste' mechanism. First, the monomeric transposase binds the 19 bp inverted DNA repeats flanking the transposon. Then, dimerization of the DNA- bound transposase creates a synaptic DNA complex. After nicking of the first DNA strand, excision of the transposon proceeds through a series of intermediates. The transposase then mediates the insertion of the transposon at a new site by strand transfer. The activity of the wild- type tran
   3506..3610    +  promoter       AmpR promoter: bla
   3611..4471    +  CDS            AmpR: β-lactamase; bla; confers resistance to ampicillin, carbenicillin, and related antibiotics
   4710..4819    +  oriT           oriT: incP origin of transfer
   4852..4897    +  CDS            traJ (fragment): oriT-recognizing protein; traJ
   4968..5300    +  rep_origin     R6K γ ori (fragment): γ replication origin from E. coli plasmid R6K; requires the R6K initiator protein pi for replication
   5351..5414    +  misc_feature   MCS (fragment): pBluescript multiple cloning site
   5506..6300    +  CDS            KanR: aminoglycoside phosphotransferase; aphA-3; confers resistance to kanamycin
   6308..6625    +  CDS            tnpA (fragment): TN5P_ECOLX - Also known as tnp. Experimental evidence at protein level: Swiss-Prot protein existence level 1. Mediates transposition of transposon Tn5 by a 'cut and paste' mechanism. First, the monomeric transposase binds the 19 bp inverted DNA repeats flanking the transposon. Then, dimerization of the DNA- bound transposase creates a synaptic DNA complex. After nicking of the first DNA strand, excision of the transposon proceeds through a series of intermediates. The transposase then mediates the insertion of the transposon at a new site by strand transfer. The activity of the wild- type tran
>Addgene plasmid #118532 | pMRE-Tn5-150 | addgene full sequence | sequence record 227070 | Addgene NGS Result
ATGGTGTCTAAGGGCGAAGAGCTGATTAAGGAGAACATGCACATGAAGCTGTACATGGAGGGCACCGTGG
ACAACCATCACTTCAAGTGCACATCCGAGGGCGAAGGCAAGCCCTACGAGGGCACCCAGACCATGAGAAT
CAAGGTGGTCGAGGGCGGCCCTCTCCCCTTCGCCTTCGACATCCTGGCTACTAGCTTCCTCTACGGCAGC
AAGACCTTCATCAACCACACCCAGGGCATCCCCGACTTCTTCAAGCAGTCCTTCCCTGAGGGCTTCACAT
GGGAGAGAGTCACCACATACGAAGACGGGGGCGTGCTGACCGCTACCCAGGACACCAGCCTCCAGGACGG
CTGCCTCATCTACAACGTCAAGATCAGAGGGGTGAACTTCACATCCAACGGCCCTGTGATGCAGAAGAAA
ACACTCGGCTGGGAGGCCTTCACCGAGACGCTGTACCCCGCTGACGGCGGCCTGGAAGGCAGAAACGACA
TGGCCCTGAAGCTCGTGGGCGGGAGCCATCTGATCGCAAACGCCAAGACCACATATAGATCCAAGAAACC
CGCTAAGAACCTCAAGATGCCTGGCGTCTACTATGTGGACTACAGACTGGAAAGAATCAAGGAGGCCAAC
AACGAGACCTACGTCGAGCAGCACGAGGTGGCAGTGGCCAGATACTGCGACCTCCCTAGCAAACTGGGGC
ACAAGCTTAATTAATTAGCTGAGCTTGGACTCCTGTTGATAGATCCAGTAATGACCTCAGAACTCCATCT
GGATTTGTTCAGAACGCTCGGTTGCCGCCGGGCGTTTTTTATTGGTGAGAATCCAAGCTAGCTTGGCGAG
ATTTTCAGGAGCTAAGGAAGCTAAAATGGAGAAAAAAATCACTGGATATACCACCGTTGATATATCCCAA
TGGCATCGTAAAGAACATTTTGAGGCATTTCAGTCAGTTGCTCAATGTACCTATAACCAGACCGTTCAGC
TGGATATTACGGCCTTTTTAAAGACCGTAAAGAAAAATAAGCACAAGTTTTATCCGGCCTTTATTCACAT
TCTTGCCCGCCTGATGAATGCTCATCCGGAATTTCGTATGGCAATGAAAGACGGTGAGCTGGTGATATGG
GATAGTGTTCACCCTTGTTACACCGTTTTCCATGAGCAAACTGAAACGTTTTCATCGCTCTGGAGTGAAT
ACCACGACGATTTCCGGCAGTTTCTACACATATATTCGCAAGATGTGGCGTGTTACGGTGAAAACCTGGC
CTATTTCCCTAAAGGGTTTATTGAGAATATGTTTTTCGTCTCAGCCAATCCCTGGGTGAGTTTCACCAGT
TTTGATTTAAACGTGGCCAATATGGACAACTTCTTCGCCCCCGTTTTCACCATGGGCAAATATTATACGC
AAGGCGACAAGGTGCTGATGCCGCTGGCGATTCAGGTTCATCATGCCGTTTGTGATGGCTTCCATGTCGG
CAGAATGCTTAATGAATTACAACAGTACTGCGATGAGTGGCAGGGCGGGGCGTAATTTTTTTAAGGCAGT
TATTGGTGCCCTTAAACGCCTGGGGTAATGACTCTCTAGCTTGAGGCATCAAATAAAACGAAAGGCTCAG
TCGAAAGACTGGGCCTTTCGTTTTATCTGTTGTTTGTCGGTGAACGCTCTCCTGAGTAGGACAAATCCGC
CGCTAGGAGCTTGCGGCCGCCAGGATATCGACCCAAGTACCGCCACCTAACAATTCGTTCAAGCCGAGAT
CGGCTTCCCGGCCGACGCGTCAATTCGAGCGCGTCAATTCGAGGGCCGCGGCCTAGGCGGCCAGATCTGA
TCAAGAGACAGTCTAGCTAGAATTAATTCGAGTCGACCGATCCCGTACACAAGTAGCGTCCTGAACGGAA
CCTTTCCCGTTTTCCAGGATCTGATCTTCCATGTGACCTCCTAACATGGTAACGTTCATGATAACTTCTG
CTCTTCATCGTGCGGCCGACTGGGCTAAATCTGTGTTCTCTTCGGCGGCGCTGGGTGATCCTCGCCGTAC
TGCCCGCTTGGTTAACGTCGCCGCCCAATTGGCAAAATATTCTGGTAAATCAATAACCATCTCATCAGAG
GGTAGTGAAGCCATGCAGGAAGGCGCTTACCGATTTATCCGCAATCCCAACGTTTCTGCCGAGGCGATCA
GAAAGGCTGGCGCCATGCAAACAGTCAAGTTGGCTCAGGAGTTTCCCGAACTGCTGGCCATTGAGGACAC
CACCTCTTTGAGTTATCGCCACCAGGTCGCCGAAGAGCTTGGCAAGCTGGGCTCTATTCAGGATAAATCC
CGCGGATGGTGGGTTCACTCCGTTCTCTTGCTCGAGGCCACCACATTCCGCACCGTAGGATTACTGCATC
AGGAGTGGTGGATGCGCCCGGATGACCCTGCCGATGCGGATGAAAAGGAGAGTGGCAAATGGCTGGCAGC
CGCCGCAACTAGCCGGTTACGCATGGGCAGCATGATGAGCAACGTGATTGCGGTCTGTGACCGCGAAGCC
GATATTCATGCTTATCTGCAGGACAAACTGGCGCATAACGAGCGCTTCGTGGTGCGCTCCAAGCACCCAC
GCAAGGACGTAGAGTCTGGGTTGTATCTGTACGACCATCTGAAGAACCAACCGGAGTTGGGTGGCTATCA
GATCAGCATTCCGCAAAAGGGCGTGGTGGATAAACGCGGTAAACGTAAAAATCGACCAGCCCGCAAGGCG
AGCTTGAGCCTGCGCAGTGGGCGCATCACGCTAAAACAGGGGAATATCACGCTCAACGCGGTGCTGGCCG
AGGAGATTAACCCGCCCAAGGGTGAGACCCCGTTGAAATGGTTGTTGCTGACCAGCGAACCGGTCGAGTC
GCTAGCCCAAGCCTTGCGCGTCATCGACATTTATACCCATCGCTGGCGGATCGAGGAGTTCCATAAGGCA
TGGAAAACCGGAGCAGGAGCCGAGAGGCAACGCATGGAGGAGCCGGATAATCTGGAGCGGATGGTCTCGA
TCCTCTCGTTTGTTGCGGTCAGGCTGTTACAGCTCAGAGAAAGCTTCACGCTGCCGCAAGCACTCAGGGC
GCAAGGGCTGCTAAAGGAAGCGGAACACGTAGAAAGCCAGTCCGCAGAAACGGTGCTGACCCCGGATGAA
TGTCAGCTACTGGGCTATCTGGACAAGGGAAAACGCAAGCGCAAAGAGAAAGCAGGTAGCTTGCAGTGGG
CTTACATGGCGATAGCTAGACTGGGCGGTTTTATGGACAGCAAGCGAACCGGAATTGCCAGCTGGGGCGC
CCTCTGGGAAGGTTGGGAAGCCCTGCAAAGTAAACTGGATGGCTTTCTTGCCGCCAAGGATCTGATGGCG
CAGGGGATCAAGATCTGATCGGTCGATCGAATTAATTCCCAATTCTTGAAGACGAAAGGGCCTCGTGATA
CGCCTATTTTTATAGGTTAATGTCATGATAATAATGGTTTCTTAGACGTCAGGTGGCACTTTTCGGGGAA
ATGTGCGCGGAACCCCTATTTGTTTATTTTTCTAAATACATTCAAATATGTATCCGCTCATGAGACAATA
ACCCTGATAAATGCTTCAATAATATTGAAAAAGGAAGAGTATGAGTATTCAACATTTCCGTGTCGCCCTT
ATTCCCTTTTTTGCGGCATTTTGCCTTCCTGTTTTTGCTCACCCAGAAACGCTGGTGAAAGTAAAAGATG
CTGAAGATCAGTTGGGTGCACGAGTGGGTTACATCGAACTGGATCTCAACAGCGGTAAGATCCTTGAGAG
TTTTCGCCCCGAAGAACGTTTTCCAATGATGAGCACTTTTAAAGTTCTGCTATGTGGCGCGGTATTATCC
CGTATTGACGCCGGGCAAGAGCAACTCGGTCGCCGCATACACTATTCTCAGAATGACTTGGTTGAGTACT
CACCAGTCACAGAAAAGCATCTTACGGATGGCATGACAGTAAGAGAATTATGCAGTGCTGCCATAACCAT
GAGTGATAACACTGCGGCCAACTTACTTCTGACAACGATCGGAGGACCGAAGGAGCTAACCGCTTTTTTG
CACAACATGGGGGATCATGTAACTCGCCTTGATCGTTGGGAACCGGAGCTGAATGAAGCCATACCAAACG
ACGAGCGTGACACCACGATGCCTGTAGCAATGGCAACAACGTTGCGCAAACTATTAACTGGCGAACTACT
TACTCTAGCTTCCCGGCAACAATTAATAGACTGGATGGAGGCGGATAAAGTTGCAGGACCACTTCTGCGC
TCGGCCCTTCCGGCTGGCTGGTTTATTGCTGATAAATCTGGAGCCGGTGAGCGTGGGTCTCGCGGTATCA
TTGCAGCACTGGGGCCAGATGGTAAGCCCTCCCGTATCGTAGTTATCTACACGACGGGGAGTCAGGCAAC
TATGGATGAACGAAATAGACAGATCGCTGAGATAGGTGCCTCACTGATTAAGCATTGGTAACTGTCAGAC
CAAGTTTACTCATATATACTTTAGATTGATTTAAAACTTCATTTTTAATTTAAAAGGATCTAGGTGAAGA
TCCGGGGAATTGGGGATCAATTCCGTTTTCCGCTGCATAACCCTGCTTCGGGGTCATTATAGCGATTTTT
TCGGTATATCCATCCTTTTTCGCACGATATACAGGATTTTGCCAAAGGGTTCGTGTAGACTTTCCTTGGT
GTATCCAACGGCGTCAGCCGGGCAGGATAGGTGAAGTAGGCCCACCCGCGAGCGGGTGTTCCTTCTTCAC
TGTCCCTTATTCGCACCTGGCGGTGCTCAACGGGAATCCTGCTCTGCGAGGCTGGCCGGCTACCGCCGGC
GTAACAGATGAGGGCAAGCGGATGGCTGATGAAACCAAGCCAACCAGGAAGGGCAGCCCACCTATCACGG
AATTGATCCGGCCACGATGCGTCCGGCGTAGAGGATCTGAAGATCAGCAGTTCAACCTGTTGATAGTACG
TACTAAGCTCTCATGTTTCACGTACTAAGCTCTCATGTTTAACGTACTAAGCTCTCATGTTTAACGAACT
AAACCCTCATGGCTAACGTACTAAGCTCTCATGTTTCACGTACTAAGCTCTCATGTTTGAACAATAAAAT
TAATATAAATCAGCAACTTAAATAGCCTCTAAGGTTTTAAGTTTTATAAGAAAAAAAAGAATATATAAGG
CTTTTAAAGCTTTTAAGGTTTAACGGTTGTGGACAACAAGCCAGGGATGTAACGCACTGAGAAGCCCTTA
GAGCCTCTCAAAGCAATTTTGAGTGACACAGGAACACTTAACGGCTGACATGGGAATTAATTCTGACTCT
TATACACAAGTGCGGCCCTCGAATTGACGCGCTCCACCGCGGTGGCGGCCGCTCTAGAACTAGTGGATCC
CCCGGGCTGCAGGAATTCGATATCCATAAACTGCCAGGAATTGGGGATCGGATTCGAGCTAAGAATTCCC
TTGGGGTATCTTTAAATACTGTAGAAAAGAGGAAGGAAATAATAAATGGCTAAAATGAGAATATCACCGG
AATTGAAAAAACTGATCGAAAAATACCGCTGCGTAAAAGATACGGAAGGAATGTCTCCTGCTAAGGTATA
TAAGCTGGTGGGAGAAAATGAAAACCTATATTTAAAAATGACGGACAGCCGGTATAAAGGGACCACCTAT
GATGTGGAACGGGAAAAGGACATGATGCTATGGCTGGAAGGAAAGCTGCCTGTTCCAAAGGTCCTGCACT
TTGAACGGCATGATGGCTGGAGCAATCTGCTCATGAGTGAGGCCGATGGCGTCCTTTGCTCGGAAGAGTA
TGAAGATGGACAAAGCCCTGAAAAGATTATCGAGCTGTATGCGGAGTGCATCAGGCTCTTTCACTCCATC
GACATATCGGATTGTCCCTATACGAATAGCTTAGACAGCCGCTTAGCCGAATTGGATTACTTACTGAATA
ACGATCTGGCCGATGTGGATTGCGAAAACTGGGAAGAAGACACTCCATTTAAAGATCCGCGCGAGCTGTA
TGATTTTTTAAAGACGGAAAAGCCCGAAGAGGAACTTGTCTTTTCCCACGGCGACCTGGGAGACAGCAAC
ATCTTTGTGAAAGATGGCAAAGTAAGTGGCTTTATTGATCTTGGGAGAAGCGGCAGGGCGGACAAGTGGT
ATGACATTGCCTTCTGCGTCCGGTCGATCAGGGAGGATGTCGGGGAAGAACAGTATGTCGAGCTATTTTT
TGACTTACTGGGGATCAAGCCTGATTGGGAGAAAATAAAATATTATATTTTACTGGATGAATTGTTTTAG
AGCTCGCACGCTGCCGCAAGCACTCAGGGCGCAAGGGCTGCTAAAGGAAGCGGAACACGTAGAAAGCCAG
TCCGCAGAAACGGTGCTGACCCCGGATGAATGTCAGCTACTGGGCTATCTGGACAAGGGAAAACGCAAGC
GCAAAGAGAAAGCAGGTAGCTTGCAGTGGGCTTACATGGCGATAGCTAGACTGGGCGGTTTTATGGACAG
CAAGCGAACCGGAATTGCCAGCTGGGGCGCCCTCTGGTAAGGTTGGGAAGCCCTGCAAAGTAAACTGGAT
GGCTTTCTTGCCGCCAAGGATCTGATGGCGCAGGGGATCAAGATCTGATCAAGAGACAGGATACTAGTGG
AGGAAGAAAAA
